>Addgene plasmid #74837 | pGWB455 | depositor full sequence | sequence record 141517 | pGWB455 sequence 12362 bps
TTTCACGCCCTTTTAAATATCCGATTATTCTAATAAACGCTCTTTTCTCTTAGGTTTACCCGCCAATATA
TCCTGTCAAACACTGATAGTTTAAACTGAAGGCGGGAAACGACAATCTGATCCAAGCTCAAGCTGCTCTA
GCATTCGCCATTCAGGCTGCGCAACTGTTGGGAAGGGCGATCGGTGCGGGCCTCTTCGCTATTACGCCAG
CTGGCGAAAGGGGGATGTGCTGCAAGGCGATTAAGTTGGGTAACGCCAGGGTTTTCCCAGTCACGACGTT
GTAAAACGACGGCCAGTGCCAAGCTTGCATGCCTGCAGGTCCCCAGATTAGCCTTTTCAATTTCAGAAAG
AATGCTAACCCACAGATGGTTAGAGAGGCTTACGCAGCAGGTCTCATCAAGACGATCTACCCGAGCAATA
ATCTCCAGGAAATCAAATACCTTCCCAAGAAGGTTAAAGATGCAGTCAAAAGATTCAGGACTAACTGCAT
CAAGAACACAGAGAAAGATATATTTCTCAAGATCAGAAGTACTATTCCAGTATGGACGATTCAAGGCTTG
CTTCACAAACCAAGGCAAGTAATAGAGATTGGAGTCTCTAAAAAGGTAGTTCCCACTGAATCAAAGGCCA
TGGAGTCAAAGATTCAAATAGAGGACCTAACAGAACTCGCCGTAAAGACTGGCGAACAGTTCATACAGAG
TCTCTTACGACTCAATGACAAGAAGAAAATCTTCGTCAACATGGTGGAGCACGACACACTTGTCTACTCC
AAAAATATCAAAGATACAGTCTCAGAAGACCAAAGGGCAATTGAGACTTTTCAACAAAGGGTAATATCCG
GAAACCTCCTCGGATTCCATTGCCCAGCTATCTGTCACTTTATTGTGAAGATAGTGGAAAAGGAAGGTGG
CTCCTACAAATGCCATCATTGCGATAAAGGAAAGGCCATCGTTGAAGATGCCTCTGCCGACAGTGGTCCC
AAAGATGGACCCCCACCCACGAGGAGCATCGTGGAAAAAGAAGACGTTCCAACCACGTCTTCAAAGCAAG
TGGATTGATGTGATATCTCCACTGACGTAAGGGATGACGCACAATCCCACTATCCTTCGCAAGACCCTTC
CTCTATATAAGGAAGTTCATTTCATTTGGAGAGAACACGGGGGACTCTAGAATGAGCATGGCCTCCTCCG
AGGACGTCATCAAGGAGTTCATGCGCTTCAAGGTGCGCATGGAGGGCTCCGTGAACGGCCACGAGTTCGA
GATCGAGGGCGAGGGCGAGGGCCGCCCCTACGAGGGCACCCAGACCGCCAAGCTGAAGGTGACCAAGGGC
GGCCCCCTGCCCTTCGCCTGGGACATCCTGTCCCCTCAGTTCCAGTACGGCTCCAAGGCCTACGTGAAGC
ACCCCGCCGACATCCCCGACTACTTGAAGCTGTCCTTCCCCGAGGGCTTCAAGTGGGAGCGCGTGATGAA
CTTCGAGGACGGCGGCGTGGTGACCGTGACCCAGGACTCCTCCCTGCAGGACGGCGAGTTCATCTACAAG
GTGAAGCTGCGCGGCACCAACTTCCCCTCCGACGGCCCCGTAATGCAGAAGAAGACCATGGGCTGGGAGG
CCTCCACCGAGCGGATGTACCCCGAGGACGGCGCCCTGAAGGGCGAGATCAAGATGAGGCTGAAGCTGAA
GGACGGCGGCCACTACGACGCCGAGGTCAAGACCACCTACATGGCCAAGAAGCCCGTGCAGCTGCCCGGC
GCCTACAAGACCGACATCAAGCTGGACATCACCTCCCACAACGAGGACTACACCATCGTGGAACAGTACG
AGCGCGCCGAGGGCCGCCACTCCACCGGCGCCGCTGTTATCACAAGTTTGTACAAAAAAGCTGAACGAGA
AACGTAAAATGATATAAATATCAATATATTAAATTAGATTTTGCATAAAAAACAGACTACATAATACTGT
AAAACACAACATATCCAGTCACTATGGCGGCCCCTCGAGGGGCCGCATTAGGCACCCCAGGCTTTACACT
TTATGCTTCCGGCTCGTATAATGTGTGGATTTTGAGTTAGGATCCGGCGAGATTTTCAGGAGCTAAGGAA
GCTAAAATGGAGAAAAAAATCACTGGATATACCACCGTTGATATATCCCAATGGCATCGTAAAGAACATT
TTGAGGCATTTCAGTCAGTTGCTCAATGTACCTATAACCAGACCGTTCAGCTGGATATTACGGCCTTTTT
AAAGACCGTAAAGAAAAATAAGCACAAGTTTTATCCGGCCTTTATTCACATTCTTGCCCGCCTGATGAAT
GCTCATCCGGAATTCCGTATGGCAATGAAAGACGGTGAGCTGGTGATATGGGATAGTGTTCACCCTTGTT
ACACCGTTTTCCATGAGCAAACTGAAACGTTTTCATCGCTCTGGAGTGAATACCACGACGATTTCCGGCA
GTTTCTACACATATATTCGCAAGATGTGGCGTGTTACGGTGAAAACCTGGCCTATTTCCCTAAAGGGTTT
ATTGAGAATATGTTTTTCGTCTCAGCCAATCCCTGGGTGAGTTTCACCAGTTTTGATTTAAACGTGGCCA
ATATGGACAACTTCTTCGCCCCCGTTTTCACCATGGGCAAATATTATACGCAAGGCGACAAGGTGCTGAT
GCCGCTGGCGATTCAGGTTCATCATGCCGTCTGTGATGGCTTCCATGTCGGCAGAATGCTTAATGAATTA
CAACAGTACTGCGATGAGTGGCAGGGCGGGGCGTAAACGCGTGGATCCGGCTTACTAAAAGCCAGATAAC
AGTATGCGTATTTGCGCGCTGATTTTTGCGGTATAAGAATATATACTGATATGTATACCCGAAGTATGTC
AAAAAGAGGTGTGCTATGAAGCAGCGTATTACAGTGACAGTTGACAGCGACAGCTATCAGTTGCTCAAGG
CATATATGATGTCAATATCTCCGGTCTGGTAAGCACAACCATGCAGAATGAAGCCCGTCGTCTGCGTGCC
GAACGCTGGAAAGCGGAAAATCAGGAAGGGATGGCTGAGGTCGCCCGGTTTATTGAAATGAACGGCTCTT
TTGCTGACGAGAACAGGGACTGGTGAAATGCAGTTTAAGGTTTACACCTATAAAAGAGAGAGCCGTTATC
GTCTGTTTGTGGATGTACAGAGTGATATTATTGACACGCCCGGGCGACGGATGGTGATCCCCCTGGCCAG
TGCACGTCTGCTGTCAGATAAAGTCTCCCGTGAACTTTACCCGGTGGTGCATATCGGGGATGAAAGCTGG
CGCATGATGACCACCGATATGGCCAGTGTGCCGGTCTCCGTTATCGGGGAAGAAGTGGCTGATCTCAGCC
ACCGCGAAAATGACATCAAAAACGCCATTAACCTGATGTTCTGGGGAATATAAATGTCAGGCTCCCTTAT
ACACAGCCAGTCTGCAGGTCGACCATAGTGACTGGATATGTTGTGTTTTACAGTATTATGTAGTCTGTTT
TTTATGCAAAATCTAATTTAATATATTGATATTTATATCATTTTACGTTTCTCGTTCAGCTTTCTTGTAC
AAAGTGGTGATAACCTAGAGCTCGAATTTCCCCGATCGTTCAAACATTTGGCAATAAAGTTTCTTAAGAT
TGAATCCTGTTGCCGGTCTTGCGATGATTATCATATAATTTCTGTTGAATTACGTTAAGCATGTAATAAT
TAACATGTAATGCATGACGTTATTTATGAGATGGGTTTTTATGATTAGAGTCCCGCAATTATACATTTAA
TACGCGATAGAAAACAAAATATAGCGCGCAAACTAGGATAAATTATCGCGCGCGGTGTCATCTATGTTAC
TAGATCGGGAATTGGTTCCGGAACCAATTCGTAATCATGGTCATAGCTGTTTCCTGTGTGAAATTGTTAT
CCGCTCACAATTCCACACAACATACGAGCCGGAAGCATAAAGTGTAAAGCCTGGGGTGCCTAATGAGTGA
GCTAACTCACATTAGGCTGAATTAGGCGCGCCTATTTCTGAATTCCCGATCTAGTAACATAGATGACACC
GCGCGCGATAATTTATCCTAGTTTGCGCGCTATATTTTGTTTTCTATCGCGTATTAAATGTATAATTGCG
GGACTCTAATCATAAAAACCCATCTCATAAATAACGTCATGCATTACATGTTAATTATTACATGCTTAAC
GTAATTCAACAGAAATTATATGATAATCATCGCAAGACCGGCAACAGGATTCAATCTTAAGAAACTTTAT
TGCCAAATGTTTGAACGATCGGGGATCATCCGGGTCTGTGGCGGGAACTCCACGAAAATATCCGAACGCA
GCAAGATATCGCGGTGCATCTCGGTCTTGCCTGGGCAGTCGCCGCCGACGCCGTTGATGTGGACGCCGGG
CCCGATCATATTGTCGCTCAGGATCGTGGCGTTGTGCTTGTCGGCCGTTGCTGTCGTAATGATATCGGCA
CCTTCGACCGCCTGTTCCGCAGAGATCCCGTGGGCGAAGAACTCCAGCATGAGATCCCCGCGCTGGAGGA
TCATCCAGCCGGCGTCCCGGAAAACGATTCCGAAGCCCAACCTTTCATAGAAGGCGGCGGTGGAATCGAA
ATCTCGTGATGGCAGGTTGGGCGTCGCTTGGTCGGTCATTTCGAACCCCAGAGTCCCGCTCAGAAGAACT
CGTCAAGAAGGCGATAGAAGGCGATGCGCTGCGAATCGGGAGCGGCGATACCGTAAAGCACGAGGAAGCG
GTCAGCCCATTCGCCGCCAAGCTCTTCAGCAATATCACGGGTAGCCAACGCTATGTCCTGATAGCGGTCC
GCCACACCCAGCCGGCCACAGTCGATGAATCCAGAAAAGCGGCCATTTTCCACCATGATATTCGGCAAGC
AGGCATCGCCATGGGTCACGACGAGATCATCGCCGTCGGGCATGCGCGCCTTGAGCCTGGCGAACAGTTC
GGCTGGCGCGAGCCCCTGATGCTCTTCGTCCAGATCATCCTGATCGACAAGACCGGCTTCCATCCGAGTA
CGTGCTCGCTCGATGCGATGTTTCGCTTGGTGGTCGAATGGGCAGGTAGCCGGATCAAGCGTATGCAGCC
GCCGCATTGCATCAGCCATGATGGATACTTTCTCGGCAGGAGCAAGGTGAGATGACAGGAGATCCTGCCC
CGGCACTTCGCCCAATAGCAGCCAGTCCCTTCCCGCTTCAGTGACAACGTCGAGCACAGCTGCGCAAGGA
ACGCCCGTCGTGGCCAGCCACGATAGCCGCGCTGCCTCGTCCTGCAGTTCATTCAGGGCACCGGACAGGT
CGGTCTTGACAAAAAGAACCGGGCGCCCCTGCGCTGACAGCCGGAACACGGCGGCATCAGAGCAGCCGAT
TGTCTGTTGTGCCCAGTCATAGCCGAATAGCCTCTCCACCCAAGCGGCCGGAGAACCTGCGTGCAATCCA
TCTTGTTCAATCATGCGAAACGATCCAGATCCGGTGCAGATTATTTGGATTGAGAGTGAATATGAGACTC
TAATTGGATACCGAGGGGAATTTATGGAACGTCAGTGGAGCATTTTTGACAAGAAATATTTGCTAGCTGA
TAGTGACCTTAGGCGACTTTTGAACGCGCAATAATGGTTTCTGACGTATGTGCTTAGCTCATTAAACTCC
AGAAACCCGCGGCTGAGTGGCTCCTTCAACGTTGCGGTTCTGTCAGTTCCAAACGTAAAACGGCTTGTCC
CGCGTCATCGGCGGGGGTCATAACGTGACTCCCTTAATTCTCCGCTCATGATGAATTCAGAAATAAATTC
AGCCTAATTCGGCGTTAATTCAGTACATTAAAAACGTCCGCAATGTGTTATTAAGTTGTCTAAGCGTCAA
TTTGTTTACACCACAATATATCCTGCCACCAGCCAGCCAACAGCTCCCCGACCGGCAGCTCGGCACAAAA
TCACCACTCGATACAGGCAGCCCATCAGTCCGGGACGGCGTCAGCGGGAGAGCCGTTGTAAGGCGGCAGA
CTTTGCTCATGTTACCGATGCTATTCGGAAGAACGGCAACTAAGCTGCCGGGTTTGAAACACGGATGATC
TCGCGGAGGGTAGCATGTTGATTGTAACGATGACAGAGCGTTGCTGCCTGTGATCAATTCGGGCACGAAC
CCAGTGGACATAAGCCTGTTCGGTTCGTAAGCTGTAATGCAAGTAGCGTATGCGCTCACGCAACTGGTCC
AGAACCTTGACCGAACGCAGCGGTGGTAACGGCGCAGTGGCGGTTTTCATGGCTTGTTATGACTGTTTTT
TTGGGGTACAGTCTATGCCTCGGGCATCCAAGCAGCAAGCGCGTTACGCCGTGGGTCGATGTTTGATGTT
ATGGAGCAGCAACGATGTTACGCAGCAGGGCAGTCGCCCTAAAACAAAGTTAAACATCATGGGGGAAGCG
GTGATCGCCGAAGTATCGACTCAACTATCAGAGGTAGTTGGCGTCATCGAGCGCCATCTCGAACCGACGT
TGCTGGCCGTACATTTGTACGGCTCCGCAGTGGATGGCGGCCTGAAGCCACACAGTGATATTGATTTGCT
GGTTACGGTGACCGTAAGGCTTGATGAAACAACGCGGCGAGCTTTGATCAACGACCTTTTGGAAACTTCG
GCTTCCCCTGGAGAGAGCGAGATTCTCCGCGCTGTAGAAGTCACCATTGTTGTGCACGACGACATCATTC
CGTGGCGTTATCCAGCTAAGCGCGAACTGCAATTTGGAGAATGGCAGCGCAATGACATTCTTGCAGGTAT
CTTCGAGCCAGCCACGATCGACATTGATCTGGCTATCTTGCTGACAAAAGCAAGAGAACATAGCGTTGCC
TTGGTAGGTCCAGCGGCGGAGGAACTCTTTGATCCGGTTCCTGAACAGGATCTATTTGAGGCGCTAAATG
AAACCTTAACGCTATGGAACTCGCCGCCCGACTGGGCTGGCGATGAGCGAAATGTAGTGCTTACGTTGTC
CCGCATTTGGTACAGCGCAGTAACCGGCAAAATCGCGCCGAAGGATGTCGCTGCCGACTGGGCAATGGAG
CGCCTGCCGGCCCAGTATCAGCCCGTCATACTTGAAGCTAGACAGGCTTATCTTGGACAAGAAGAAGATC
GCTTGGCCTCGCGCGCAGATCAGTTGGAAGAATTTGTCCACTACGTGAAAGGCGAGATCACCAAGGTAGT
CGGCAAATAATGTCTAGCTAGAAATTCGTTCAAGCCGACGCCGCTTCGCGGCGCGGCTTAACTCAAGCGT
TAGATGCACTAAGCACATAATTGCTCACAGCCAAACTATCAGGTCAAGTCTGCTTTTATTATTTTTAAGC
GTGCATAATAAGCCCTACACAAATTGGGAGATATATCATGCATGACCAAAATCCCTTAACGTGAGTTTTC
GTTCCACTGAGCGTCAGACCCCGTAGAAAAGATCAAAGGATCTTCTTGAGATCCTTTTTTTCTGCGCGTA
ATCTGCTGCTTGCAAACAAAAAAACCACCGCTACCAGCGGTGGTTTGTTTGCCGGATCAAGAGCTACCAA
CTCTTTTTCCGAAGGTAACTGGCTTCAGCAGAGCGCAGATACCAAATACTGTCCTTCTAGTGTAGCCGTA
GTTAGGCCACCACTTCAAGAACTCTGTAGCACCGCCTACATACCTCGCTCTGCTAATCCTGTTACCAGTG
GCTGCTGCCAGTGGCGATAAGTCGTGTCTTACCGGGTTGGACTCAAGACGATAGTTACCGGATAAGGCGC
AGCGGTCGGGCTGAACGGGGGGTTCGTGCACACAGCCCAGCTTGGAGCGAACGACCTACACCGAACTGAG
ATACCTACAGCGTGAGCTATGAGAAAGCGCCACGCTTCCCGAAGGGAGAAAGGCGGACAGGTATCCGGTA
AGCGGCAGGGTCGGAACAGGAGAGCGCACGAGGGAGCTTCCAGGGGGAAACGCCTGGTATCTTTATAGTC
CTGTCGGGTTTCGCCACCTCTGACTTGAGCGTCGATTTTTGTGATGCTCGTCAGGGGGGCGGAGCCTATG
GAAAAACGCCAGCAACGCGGCCTTTTTACGGTTCCTGGCCTTTTGCTGGCCTTTTGCTCACATGTTCTTT
CCTGCGTTATCCCCTGATTCTGTGGATAACCGTATTACCGCCTTTGAGTGAGCTGATACCGCTCGCCGCA
GCCGAACGACCGAGCGCAGCGAGTCAGTGAGCGAGGAAGCGGAAGAGCGCCTGATGCGGTATTTTCTCCT
TACGCATCTGTGCGGTATTTCACACCGCATATGGTGCACTCTCAGTACAATCTGCTCTGATGCCGCATAG
TTAAGCCAGTATACACTCCGCTATCGCTACGTGACTGGGTCATGGCTGCGCCCCGACACCCGCCAACACC
CGCTGACGCGCCCTGACGGGCTTGTCTGCTCCCGGCATCCGCTTACAGACAAGCTGTGACCGTCTCCGGG
AGCTGCATGTGTCAGAGGTTTTCACCGTCATCACCGAAACGCGCGAGGCAGGGTGCCTTGATGTGGGCGC
CGGCGGTCGAGTGGCGACGGCGCGGCTTGTCCGCGCCCTGGTAGATTGCCTGGCCGTAGGCCAGCCATTT
TTGAGCGGCCAGCGGCCGCGATAGGCCGACGCGAAGCGGCGGGGCGTAGGGAGCGCAGCGACCGAAGGGT
AGGCGCTTTTTGCAGCTCTTCGGCTGTGCGCTGGCCAGACAGTTATGCACAGGCCAGGCGGGTTTTAAGA
GTTTTAATAAGTTTTAAAGAGTTTTAGGCGGAAAAATCGCCTTTTTTCTCTTTTATATCAGTCACTTACA
TGTGTGACCGGTTCCCAATGTACGGCTTTGGGTTCCCAATGTACGGGTTCCGGTTCCCAATGTACGGCTT
TGGGTTCCCAATGTACGTGCTATCCACAGGAAAGAGACCTTTTCGACCTTTTTCCCCTGCTAGGGCAATT
TGCCCTAGCATCTGCTCCGTACATTAGGAACCGGCGGATGCTTCGCCCTCGATCAGGTTGCGGTAGCGCA
TGACTAGGATCGGGCCAGCCTGCCCCGCCTCCTCCTTCAAATCGTACTCCGGCAGGTCATTTGACCCGAT
CAGCTTGCGCACGGTGAAACAGAACTTCTTGAACTCTCCGGCGCTGCCACTGCGTTCGTAGATCGTCTTG
AACAACCATCTGGCTTCTGCCTTGCCTGCGGCGCGGCGTGCCAGGCGGTAGAGAAAACGGCCGATGCCGG
GATCGATCAAAAAGTAATCGGGGTGAACCGTCAGCACGTCCGGGTTCTTGCCTTCTGTGATCTCGCGGTA
CATCCAATCAGCTAGCTCGATCTCGATGTACTCCGGCCGCCCGGTTTCGCTCTTTACGATCTTGTAGCGG
CTAATCAAGGCTTCACCCTCGGATACCGTCACCAGGCGGCCGTTCTTGGCCTTCTTCGTACGCTGCATGG
CAACGTGCGTGGTGTTTAACCGAATGCAGGTTTCTACCAGGTCGTCTTTCTGCTTTCCGCCATCGGCTCG
CCGGCAGAACTTGAGTACGTCCGCAACGTGTGGACGGAACACGCGGCCGGGCTTGTCTCCCTTCCCTTCC
CGGTATCGGTTCATGGATTCGGTTAGATGGGAAACCGCCATCAGTACCAGGTCGTAATCCCACACACTGG
CCATGCCGGCCGGCCCTGCGGAAACCTCTACGTGCCCGTCTGGAAGCTCGTAGCGGATCACCTCGCCAGC
TCGTCGGTCACGCTTCGACAGACGGAAAACGGCCACGTCCATGATGCTGCGACTATCGCGGGTGCCCACG
TCATAGAGCATCGGAACGAAAAAATCTGGTTGCTCGTCGCCCTTGGGCGGCTTCCTAATCGACGGCGCAC
CGGCTGCCGGCGGTTGCCGGGATTCTTTGCGGATTCGATCAGCGGCCGCTTGCCACGATTCACCGGGGCG
TGCTTCTGCCTCGATGCGTTGCCGCTGGGCGGCCTGCGCGGCCTTCAACTTCTCCACCAGGTCATCACCC
AGCGCCGCGCCGATTTGTACCGGGCCGGATGGTTTGCGACCGCTCACGCCGATTCCTCGGGCTTGGGGGT
TCCAGTGCCATTGCAGGGCCGGCAGACAACCCAGCCGCTTACGCCTGGCCAACCGCCCGTTCCTCCACAC
ATGGGGCATTCCACGGCGTCGGTGCCTGGTTGTTCTTGATTTTCCATGCCGCCTCCTTTAGCCGCTAAAA
TTCATCTACTCATTTATTCATTTGCTCATTTACTCTGGTAGCTGCGCGATGTATTCAGATAGCAGCTCGG
TAATGGTCTTGCCTTGGCGTACCGCGTACATCTTCAGCTTGGTGTGATCCTCCGCCGGCAACTGAAAGTT
GACCCGCTTCATGGCTGGCGTGTCTGCCAGGCTGGCCAACGTTGCAGCCTTGCTGCTGCGTGCGCTCGGA
CGGCCGGCACTTAGCGTGTTTGTGCTTTTGCTCATTTTCTCTTTACCTCATTAACTCAAATGAGTTTTGA
TTTAATTTCAGCGGCCAGCGCCTGGACCTCGCGGGCAGCGTCGCCCTCGGGTTCTGATTCAAGAACGGTT
GTGCCGGCGGCGGCAGTGCCTGGGTAGCTCACGCGCTGCGTGATACGGGACTCAAGAATGGGCAGCTCGT
ACCCGGCCAGCGCCTCGGCAACCTCACCGCCGATGCGCGTGCCTTTGATCGCCCGCGACACGACAAAGGC
CGCTTGTAGCCTTCCATCCGTGACCTCAATGCGCTGCTTAACCAGCTCCACCAGGTCGGCGGTGGCCCAT
ATGTCGTAAGGGCTTGGCTGCACCGGAATCAGCACGAAGTCGGCTGCCTTGATCGCGGACACAGCCAAGT
CCGCCGCCTGGGGCGCTCCGTCGATCACTACGAAGTCGCGCCGGCCGATGGCCTTCACGTCGCGGTCAAT
CGTCGGGCGGTCGATGCCGACAACGGTTAGCGGTTGATCTTCCCGCACGGCCGCCCAATCGCGGGCACTG
CCCTGGGGATCGGAATCGACTAACAGAACATCGGCCCCGGCGAGTTGCAGGGCGCGGGCTAGATGGGTTG
CGATGGTCGTCTTGCCTGACCCGCCTTTCTGGTTAAGTACAGCGATAACCTTCATGCGTTCCCCTTGCGT
ATTTGTTTATTTACTCATCGCATCATATACGCAGCGACCGCATGACGCAAGCTGTTTTACTCAAATACAC
ATCACCTTTTTAGACGGCGGCGCTCGGTTTCTTCAGCGGCCAAGCTGGCCGGCCAGGCCGCCAGCTTGGC
ATCAGACAAACCGGCCAGGATTTCATGCAGCCGCACGGTTGAGACGTGCGCGGGCGGCTCGAACACGTAC
CCGGCCGCGATCATCTCCGCCTCGATCTCTTCGGTAATGAAAAACGGTTCGTCCTGGCCGTCCTGGTGCG
GTTTCATGCTTGTTCCTCTTGGCGTTCATTCTCGGCGGCCGCCAGGGCGTCGGCCTCGGTCAATGCGTCC
TCACGGAAGGCACCGCGCCGCCTGGCCTCGGTGGGCGTCACTTCCTCGCTGCGCTCAAGTGCGCGGTACA
GGGTCGAGCGATGCACGCCAAGCAGTGCAGCCGCCTCTTTCACGGTGCGGCCTTCCTGGTCGATCAGCTC
GCGGGCGTGCGCGATCTGTGCCGGGGTGAGGGTAGGGCGGGGGCCAAACTTCACGCCTCGGGCCTTGGCG
GCCTCGCGCCCGCTCCGGGTGCGGTCGATGATTAGGGAACGCTCGAACTCGGCAATGCCGGCGAACACGG
TCAACACCATGCGGCCGGCCGGCGTGGTGGTGTCGGCCCACGGCTCTGCCAGGCTACGCAGGCCCGCGCC
GGCCTCCTGGATGCGCTCGGCAATGTCCAGTAGGTCGCGGGTGCTGCGGGCCAGGCGGTCTAGCCTGGTC
ACTGTCACAACGTCGCCAGGGCGTAGGTGGTCAAGCATCCTGGCCAGCTCCGGGCGGTCGCGCCTGGTGC
CGGTGATCTTCTCGGAAAACAGCTTGGTGCAGCCGGCCGCGTGCAGTTCGGCCCGTTGGTTGGTCAAGTC
CTGGTCGTCGGTGCTGACGCGGGCATAGCCCAGCAGGCCAGCGGCGGCGCTCTTGTTCATGGCGTAATGT
CTCCGGTTCTAGTCGCAAGTATTCTACTTTATGCGACTAAAACACGCGACAAGAAAACGCCAGGAAAAGG
GCAGGGCGGCAGCCTGTCGCGTAACTTAGGACTTGTGCGACATGTCGTTTTCAGAAGACGGCTGCACTGA
ACGTCAGAAGCCGACTGCACTATAGCAGCGGAGGGGTTGGATCAAAGTACTTTGATCCCGAGGGGAACCC
TGTGGTTGGCATGCACATACAAATGGACGAACGGATAAACCT
Features (pLannotate 1.2.2; 32 found; start..end, strand, type, name):
     54..78      -  misc_feature   RB T-DNA repeat: right border repeat from nopaline C58 T-DNA
    144..298     -  CDS            lacZα (fragment): LacZα fragment of β-galactosidase; lacZ fragment
    301..321     -  misc_feature   MCS (fragment): pUC18/19 multiple cloning site
    812..1153    +  promoter       CaMV 35S promoter: strong constitutive promoter from cauliflower mosaic virus
   1178..1852    +  CDS            mRFP1: mRFP1 is a basic (constitutively fluorescent) red fluorescent protein published in 2002, derived from Discosoma sp.. It is reported to be a somewhat slowly-maturing monomer with low acid sensitivity.
   1862..1986    +  protein_bind   attR1: mutant version of attR; recombination site for the Gateway® LR reaction LR Clonase™
   2023..2053    +  promoter       lac UV5 promoter: E. coli lac promoter with an "up" mutation
   2078..2106    +  promoter       cat promoter (fragment): promoter of the E. coli cat gene encoding chloramphenicol acetyltransferase
   2107..2766    +  CDS            CmR: chloramphenicol acetyltransferase; cat; confers resistance to chloramphenicol
   2945..3103    +  CDS            ccdA (fragment): CCDA_ECO57 - Also known as H, letA. Experimental evidence at protein level: Swiss-Prot protein existence level 1. Antitoxin component of a type II toxin-antitoxin (TA) system which inhibits the post-segregational killing (PSK) of plasmid-free cells, also referred to as a plasmid addiction system. Binds to and blocks the activity of CcdB; will also remove bound CcdB protein from the CcdB-GyrA complex by forming a CcdA-CcdB complex, a process termed rejuvenation. Functions as a transcriptional corepressor for the ccdAB operon, repression also requires CcdB (By similarity). From Escherichia coli
   3108..3410    +  CDS            ccdB: CCDB_ECOLI - Also known as G, letB, letD. Experimental evidence at protein level: Swiss-Prot protein existence level 1. Toxic component of a type II toxin-antitoxin (TA) system, functioning in plasmid maintainence. Responsible for the post- segregational killing (PSK) of plasmid-free cells, also referred to as a plasmid addiction system. Half-life of over 2 hours. Cell killing by CcdB is accompanied by filamentation, defects in chromosome and plasmid segregation, defects in cell division, formation of anucleate cells, decreased DNA synthesis and plasmid loss. Interferes with the activity of DN
   3454..3578    -  protein_bind   attR2: mutant version of attR; recombination site for the Gateway® LR reaction LR Clonase™
   3604..3856    +  terminator     NOS terminator: nopaline synthase terminator and poly(A) signal
   3912..3934    -  protein_bind   lac operator (fragment): The lac repressor binds to the lac operator to inhibit transcription in E. coli. This inhibition can be relieved by adding lactose or isopropyl-β-D-thiogalactopyranoside (IPTG). lac repressor encoded by lacI
   3938..3968    -  promoter       lac promoter: promoter for the E. coli lac operon
   3983..4004    -  protein_bind   CAP binding site: CAP binding activates transcription in the presence of cAMP. E. coli catabolite activator protein
   4038..4290    -  terminator     NOS terminator: nopaline synthase terminator and poly(A) signal
   4297..4503    -  CDS            ocd (fragment): OCD_AGRFC - Experimental evidence at protein level: Swiss-Prot protein existence level 1. Catalyzes the conversion of L-ornithine into L-proline with release of ammonia. Is involved in the utilization of nopaline, a catabolic pathway that proceeds through L-arginine and L-ornithine to L-proline. Nopaline is a predominant opine in plant cells transformed with Ti plasmid pTiC58. From Agrobacterium fabrum (strain C58 / ATCC 33970) (Agrobacterium tumefaciens (strain C58)).
   4510..4659    -  CDS            ble (fragment): BLE_KLEPN - Experimental evidence at protein level: Swiss-Prot protein existence level 1. Binding protein with a strong affinity to the bleomycin family of antibiotics. Binds to CL990; an antimitotic-antibiotic compound. From Klebsiella pneumoniae.
   4680..5474    -  CDS            NeoR/KanR: aminoglycoside phosphotransferase from Tn5; aph(3')-II (or nptII); confers resistance to neomycin, kanamycin, and G418 (Geneticin®)
   5495..5678    -  promoter       NOS promoter: nopaline synthase promoter NOS promoter
   5884..5908    -  misc_feature   LB T-DNA repeat: left border repeat from nopaline C58 T-DNA
   6167..6190    +  promoter       Pc promoter (fragment): intI1 (promoter lies within the coding sequence); class 1 integron promoter
   6366..6422    +  CDS            GmR (fragment): gentamycin acetyltransferase; aacC1; confers resistance to gentamycin
   6433..7220    +  CDS            SmR (fragment): aminoglycoside adenylyltransferase (Murphy, 1985); aadA; confers resistance to spectinomycin and streptomycin
   7466..8054    +  rep_origin     ori: high-copy-number ColE1/pMB1/pBR322/pUC origin of replication
   8240..8380    -  misc_feature   bom: basis of mobility region from pBR322
   8482..8521    -  CDS            rop (fragment): Rop protein, which maintains plasmids at low copy number; rop
   8724..8918    -  rep_origin     pVS1 oriV: origin of replication for the Pseudomonas plasmid pVS1 (Heeb et al., 2000)
   8984..10057   -  CDS            pVS1 RepA: replication protein from the Pseudomonas plasmid pVS1 (Heeb et al., 2000)
  10486..11115   -  CDS            pVS1 StaA: stability protein from the Pseudomonas plasmid pVS1 (Heeb et al., 2000)
  11675..12076   -  CDS            Y4CG_SINFN (fragment): Protein inferred from homology: Swiss-Prot protein existence level 3. From Sinorhizobium fredii (strain NBRC 101917 / NGR234).
