[The description below was written by a language model from this plasmid's Addgene catalogue record and pLannotate feature annotations shown in this document.]
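Description:
pGWB455 is an empty Gateway destination binary vector for plant expression, built on the pPZP221 backbone and designed to fuse mRFP to the N-terminus of a protein of interest. The 12,362 nt plasmid carries a ColE1/pBR322-type origin with a bom site for replication in E. coli. It also carries the pVS1 oriV, RepA and StaA functions, which support replication and stable maintenance in Agrobacterium. An aadA gene outside the T-DNA provides bacterial selection with spectinomycin. According to the record, the original gentamycin resistance plant marker of pPZP221 was removed and replaced with a kanamycin resistance cassette. Only a short GmR fragment is annotated, and it lies in the backbone just upstream of aadA.

Between the nopaline-type right and left T-DNA border repeats lie two units. The expression unit consists of the CaMV 35S promoter, the mRFP1 coding sequence, an attR1–attR2 Gateway cassette and a NOS terminator. The cassette contains a chloramphenicol resistance gene and the ccdB toxin gene. For this reason the unrecombined vector is selected with chloramphenicol as well as spectinomycin and must be propagated in a ccdB-tolerant strain. An LR reaction with an entry clone replaces the cassette with the gene of interest, which is then placed downstream of mRFP1 and expressed constitutively as a red fluorescent fusion. ccdB counterselects against non-recombined plasmids. The second unit, near the left border, is a NOS promoter–NPTII–NOS terminator cassette that allows kanamycin selection of transformed plant cells. Remnants of lacZα and lac regulatory sequences from earlier cloning steps are also annotated. The vector is typically used for Agrobacterium-mediated plant transformation to examine the localisation or behaviour of tagged proteins in transgenic plants.
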