Addgene plasmid #74837: pGWB455
Purpose: (Empty Backbone) Gateway cloning compatible binary vector for N-terminal fusion with mRFP (CaMV35S promoter).
Depositing lab: Tsuyoshi Nakagawa. Depositing organization: Shimane University. Publication: Improved Gateway binary vectors: high-performance vectors for creation of fusion constructs in transgenic analysis of plants. Nakagawa T, Suzuki T, Murata S, Nakamura S, Hino T, Maeo K, Tabata R, Kawai T, Tanaka K, Niwa Y, Watanabe Y, Nakamura K, Kimura T, Ishiguro S. Biosci Biotechnol Biochem. 2007 Aug;71(8):2095-100. Epub 2007 Aug 7. 10.1271/bbb.70216 PubMed 17690442.
Backbone
  Vector backbone: pPZP221
  Backbone manufacturer: Hajdukiewicz P., Svab Z. and Maliga P.
  Backbone size (bp): 8500
  Modifications to backbone: gentamycin-resistant marker was removed and kanamycin-resistant marker (NOS promoter:NPTII:NOS terminator) was inserted.
  Vector type: Plant Expression
  Promoter: CaMV35S
  Selectable markers: Kanamycin
Growth in bacteria
  Bacterial resistance: Chloramphenicol and Spectinomycin, 25 & 50 μg/mL
  Growth temperature: 37°C
  Growth strain: ccdB Survival
  Copy number: High Copy
Gene/Insert
  Cloning method: Gateway Cloning
Terms and licenses: Academic/Nonprofit Terms; Industry Terms: Not Available to Industry
How to cite: pGWB455 was a gift from Tsuyoshi Nakagawa (Addgene plasmid # 74837 ; http://n2t.net/addgene:74837 ; RRID:Addgene_74837)
