>Addgene plasmid #74837 | pGWB455 | addgene partial sequence | sequence record 159320 | mCherry-F 5'-ccccgtaatgcagaagaaga-3'
CCCCGAGGACGGCGCCCTGAAGGGCGAGATCAAGATGAGGCTGAAGCTGAAGGACGGCGGCCACTACGAC
GCCGAGGTCAAGACCACCTACATGGCCAAGAAGCCCGTGCAGCTGCCCGGCGCCTACAAGACCGACATCA
AGCTGGACATCACCTCCCACAACGAGGACTACACCATCGTGGAACAGTACGAGCGCGCCGAGGGCCGCCA
CTCCACCGGCGCCGCTGTTATCACAAGTTTGTACAAAAAAGCTGAACGAGAAACGTAAAATGATATAAAT
ATCAATATATTAAATTAGATTTTGCATAAAAAACAGACTACATAATACTGTAAAACACAACATATCCAGT
CACTATGGCGGCC
